Addgene plasmid #202729: TagBFP2- PIP4K2BD278K
Purpose: expresses fluorescent protein-tagged enzyme
Depositing lab: Gerry Hammond. Depositing organization: University of Pittsburgh (University, School of Medicine, and Cancer Institute). Publication: A novel homeostatic mechanism tunes PI(4,5)P2-dependent signaling at the plasma membrane. Wills RC, Doyle CP, Zewe JP, Pacheco J, Hansen SD, Hammond GRV. J Cell Sci. 2023 Aug 3:jcs.261494. doi: 10.1242/jcs.261494. PubMed 37534432.
Backbone
  Vector backbone: pTagBFP2-C1
  Vector type: Mammalian Expression
Growth in bacteria
  Bacterial resistance: Kanamycin, 50 μg/mL
  Growth temperature: 37°C
  Growth strain: DH5alpha
  Copy number: High Copy
Gene/Insert
  Gene/Insert name: mTagBFP2:PIP4K2B (D278K)
  Species: H. sapiens (human)
  Entrez Gene: PIP4K2B (a.k.a. PI5P4KB, PIP5K2B, PIP5KIIB, PIP5KIIbeta, PIP5P4KB)
  Cloning method: Gibson Cloning
Terms and licenses: Academic/Nonprofit Terms; Industry Terms: Not Available to Industry
Depositor comments: Please visit https://www.biorxiv.org/content/10.1101/2022.06.30.498262v3 for bioRxiv preprint.
How to cite: TagBFP2- PIP4K2BD278K was a gift from Gerry Hammond (Addgene plasmid # 202729 ; http://n2t.net/addgene:202729 ; RRID:Addgene_202729)
