[The description below was written by a language model from this plasmid's Addgene catalogue record and pLannotate feature annotations shown in this document.]
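Description:
TagBFP2- PIP4K2BD278K is a mammalian expression plasmid of about 6 kb built on the pTagBFP2-C1 backbone, a C1-style vector in which the fluorescent protein sits upstream of the cloning site so that the inserted protein is tagged at its N-terminus. It is propagated in E. coli from a high-copy ColE1/pUC-type origin and selected with kanamycin. The same NeoR/KanR (Tn5 aminoglycoside phosphotransferase) gene is placed behind both a bacterial bla promoter and the SV40 enhancer/early promoter and is followed by the HSV TK polyadenylation signal, so it can also confer G418 resistance in mammalian cells. An f1 origin is present as well. The short RSF ori, ble, large T antigen and bGH poly(A) fragments in the annotation are probably partial matches within backbone sequence rather than functional parts.

The expression cassette uses the human cytomegalovirus immediate early enhancer and promoter to drive a single open reading frame. This consists of the monomeric blue fluorescent protein mTagBFP2 (annotated as TagBFP), a short linker derived from the remaining multiple cloning site, and human PIP4K2B, with the SV40 poly(A) signal terminating the transcript. PIP4K2B encodes a phosphatidylinositol 5-phosphate 4-kinase that contributes to PI(4,5)P2 synthesis. The insert, assembled by Gibson cloning, carries a D278K substitution, but the record does not state the functional consequence of this mutation. The stated purpose is simply to express a fluorescent protein-tagged enzyme. The associated publication concerns homeostatic control of PI(4,5)P2-dependent signalling at the plasma membrane, which suggests the construct is used for imaging the mutant kinase in transfected mammalian cells.
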