Features (pLannotate 1.2.2; 16 found; start..end, strand, type, name):
      1..30      +  rep_origin     RSF ori (fragment): Plasmids containing the RSF 1030 origin of replication can be propagated in E. coli cells that contain additional plasmids with compatible origins.
     98..401     +  enhancer       CMV enhancer: human cytomegalovirus immediate early enhancer
    402..605     +  promoter       CMV promoter: human cytomegalovirus (CMV) immediate early promoter
    654..1352    +  CDS            TagBFP: monomeric blue fluorescent protein mammalian codon-optimized
   1352..1396    +  misc_feature   MCS (fragment): multiple cloning site
   1397..2644    +  CDS            PIP4K2B: PI42B_HUMAN - Also known as PIP5K2B. Experimental evidence at protein level: Swiss-Prot protein existence level 1. Participates in the biosynthesis of phosphatidylinositol 4,5- bisphosphate (PubMed:9038203, PubMed:26774281). Preferentially utilizes GTP, rather than ATP, for PI(5)P phosphorylation and its activity reflects changes in direct proportion to the physiological GTP concentration (PubMed:26774281). Its GTP-sensing activity is critical for metabolic adaptation (PubMed:26774281). PIP4Ks negatively regulate insulin signaling through a catalytic-independent mechanism. They interact with P
   2670..2754    +  CDS            large T antigen (fragment): large T antigen from SV40 (simian virus 40)
   2777..2898    +  polyA_signal   SV40 poly(A) signal: SV40 polyadenylation signal
   2932..3360    -  rep_origin     f1 ori (sequence partly withheld): f1 bacteriophage origin of replication; arrow indicates direction of (+) strand synthesis
   3387..3491    +  promoter       AmpR promoter: bla
   3493..3850    +  promoter       SV40 promoter: SV40 enhancer and early promoter
   3885..4679    +  CDS            NeoR/KanR: aminoglycoside phosphotransferase from Tn5; aph(3')-II (or nptII); confers resistance to neomycin, kanamycin, and G418 (Geneticin®)
   4700..4852    +  CDS            ble (fragment): BLE_KLEPN - Experimental evidence at protein level: Swiss-Prot protein existence level 1. Binding protein with a strong affinity to the bleomycin family of antibiotics. Binds to CL990; an antimitotic-antibiotic compound. From Klebsiella pneumoniae.
   4911..4958    +  polyA_signal   HSV TK poly(A) signal: herpes simplex virus thymidine kinase polyadenylation signal (Cole and Stacy, 1985)
   5049..5065    -  polyA_signal   bGH poly(A) signal (fragment): bovine growth hormone polyadenylation signal
   5287..5875    +  rep_origin     ori: high-copy-number ColE1/pMB1/pBR322/pUC origin of replication
>Addgene plasmid #202729 | TagBFP2- PIP4K2BD278K | addgene full sequence | sequence record 399276 | Addgene NGS Result
CCCTGATTCTGTGGATAACCGTATTACCGCCATGCATTAGTTATTAATAGTAATCAATTACGGGGTCATT
AGTTCATAGCCCATATATGGAGTTCCGCGTTACATAACTTACGGTAAATGGCCCGCCTGGCTGACCGCCC
AACGACCCCCGCCCATTGACGTCAATAATGACGTATGTTCCCATAGTAACGCCAATAGGGACTTTCCATT
GACGTCAATGGGTGGAGTATTTACGGTAAACTGCCCACTTGGCAGTACATCAAGTGTATCATATGCCAAG
TACGCCCCCTATTGACGTCAATGACGGTAAATGGCCCGCCTGGCATTATGCCCAGTACATGACCTTATGG
GACTTTCCTACTTGGCAGTACATCTACGTATTAGTCATCGCTATTACCATGGTGATGCGGTTTTGGCAGT
ACATCAATGGGCGTGGATAGCGGTTTGACTCACGGGGATTTCCAAGTCTCCACCCCATTGACGTCAATGG
GAGTTTGTTTTGGCACCAAAATCAACGGGACTTTCCAAAATGTCGTAACAACTCCGCCCCATTGACGCAA
ATGGGCGGTAGGCGTGTACGGTGGGAGGTCTATATAAGCAGAGCTGGTTTAGTGAACCGTCAGATCCGCT
AGCGCTACCGGTCGCCACCATGGTGAGCGAGCTGATTAAGGAGAACATGCACATGAAGCTGTACATGGAG
GGCACCGTGGACAACCATCACTTCAAGTGCACATCCGAGGGCGAAGGCAAGCCCTACGAGGGCACCCAGA
CCATGAGAATCAAGGTGGTCGAGGGCGGCCCTCTCCCCTTCGCCTTCGACATCCTGGCTACTAGCTTCCT
CTACGGCAGCAAGACCTTCATCAACCACACCCAGGGCATCCCCGACTTCTTCAAGCAGTCCTTCCCTGAG
GGCTTCACATGGGAGAGAGTCACCACATACGAAGACGGGGGCGTGCTGACCGCTACCCAGGACACCAGCC
TCCAGGACGGCTGCCTCATCTACAACGTCAAGATCAGAGGGGTGAACTTCACATCCAACGGCCCTGTGAT
GCAGAAGAAAACACTCGGCTGGGAGGCCTTCACCGAGACGCTGTACCCCGCTGACGGCGGCCTGGAAGGC
AGAAACGACATGGCCCTGAAGCTCGTGGGCGGGAGCCATCTGATCGCAAACGCCAAGACCACATATAGAT
CCAAGAAACCCGCTAAGAACCTCAAGATGCCTGGCGTCTACTATGTGGACTACAGACTGGAAAGAATCAA
GGAGGCCAACAACGAGACCTACGTCGAGCAGCACGAGGTGGCAGTGGCCAGATACTGCGACCTCCCTAGC
AAACTGGGGCACAAGCTTAATTCCGGACTCAGATCTCGAGCTCAAGCTTCGAATTCTGCAGTCGACATGT
CGTCCAACTGCACCAGCACCACGGCGGTGGCGGTGGCGCCGCTCAGCGCCAGCAAGACCAAGACCAAGAA
GAAGCATTTCGTGTGCCAGAAAGTGAAGCTATTCCGGGCCAGCGAGCCGATCCTCAGCGTCCTGATGTGG
GGGGTGAACCACACGATCAATGAGCTGAGCAATGTTCCTGTTCCTGTCATGCTAATGCCAGATGACTTCA
AAGCCTACAGCAAGATCAAGGTGGACAATCATCTCTTCAATAAGGAGAACCTGCCCAGCCGCTTTAAGTT
TAAGGAGTATTGCCCCATGGTGTTCCGAAACCTTCGGGAGAGGTTTGGAATTGATGATCAGGATTACCAG
AATTCAGTGACGCGCAGCGCCCCCATCAACAGTGACAGCCAGGGTCGGTGTGGCACGCGTTTCCTCACCA
CCTACGACCGGCGCTTTGTCATCAAGACTGTGTCCAGCGAGGACGTGGCGGAGATGCACAACATCTTAAA
GAAATACCACCAGTTTATAGTGGAGTGTCATGGCAACACGCTTTTGCCACAGTTCCTGGGCATGTACCGC
CTGACCGTGGATGGTGTGGAAACCTACATGGTGGTTACCAGGAACGTGTTCAGCCATCGGCTCACTGTGC
ATCGCAAGTATGACCTCAAGGGTTCTACGGTTGCCAGAGAAGCGAGCGACAAGGAGAAGGCCAAGGACTT
GCCAACATTCAAAGACAATGACTTCCTCAATGAAGGGCAGAAGCTGCATGTGGGAGAGGAGAGTAAAAAG
AACTTCCTGGAGAAACTGAAGCGGGACGTTGAGTTCTTGGCACAGCTGAAGATCATGAAATACAGCCTGC
TGGTGGGCATCCACGACGTGGACCGGGCAGAGCAGGAGGAGATGGAGGTGGAGGAGCGGGCAGAGGACGA
GGAGTGTGAGAATGATGGGGTGGGTGGCAACCTACTCTGCTCCTATGGCACACCTCCGGACAGCCCTGGC
AACCTCCTCAGCTTTCCTCGGTTCTTTGGTCCTGGGGAATTCGACCCCTCTGTTGACGTCTATGCCATGA
AAAGCCATGAAAGTTCCCCCAAGAAGGAGGTGTATTTCATGGCCATCATTGATATCCTCACGCCATACGA
TACAAAGAAGAAAGCTGCACATGCTGCCAAAACGGTGAAACACGGGGCAGGGGCCGAGATCTCGACTGTG
AACCCTGAGCAGTACTCCAAACGCTTCAACGAGTTTATGTCCAACATCCTGACGTAGGGATCCACCGGAT
CTAGATAACTGATCATAATCAGCCATACCACATTTGTAGAGGTTTTACTTGCTTTAAAAAACCTCCCACA
CCTCCCCCTGAACCTGAAACATAAAATGAATGCAATTGTTGTTGTTAACTTGTTTATTGCAGCTTATAAT
GGTTACAAATAAAGCAATAGCATCACAAATTTCACAAATAAAGCATTTTTTTCACTGCATTCTAGTTGTG
GTTTGTCCAAACTCATCAATGTATCTTAACGCGTAAATTGTAAGCGTTAATATTTTGTTAAAATTCGCGT
TAAATTTTTGTTAAATCAGCTCATTTTTTAACCAATAGGCCGAAATCGGCAAAATCCCTTATAAATCAAA
AGAATAGACCGAGATAGGGT
[37 nt withheld, positions 3031-3067]
AAAGAACGTGGACTCCAACGTCAAAGG
[49 nt withheld, positions 3095-3143]
T
[91 nt withheld, positions 3145-3235]
G
[124 nt withheld, positions 3237-3360]
CAGGTGGCACTTTTCGGGGAAATGTGCGCGGAACCCCTATTTGTTTATTTTTCTAAATACATTCAAATAT
GTATCCGCTCATGAGACAATAACCCTGATAAATGCTTCAATAATATTGAAAAAGGAAGAGTCCTGAGGCG
GAAAGAACCAGCTGTGGAATGTGTGTCAGTTAGGGTGTGGAAAGTCCCCAGGCTCCCCAGCAGGCAGAAG
TATGCAAAGCATGCATCTCAATTAGTCAGCAACCAGGTGTGGAAAGTCCCCAGGCTCCCCAGCAGGCAGA
AGTATGCAAAGCATGCATCTCAATTAGTCAGCAACCATAGTCCCGCCCCTAACTCCGCCCATCCCGCCCC
TAACTCCGCCCAGTTCCGCCCATTCTCCGCCCCATGGCTGACTAATTTTTTTTATTTATGCAGAGGCCGA
GGCCGCCTCGGCCTCTGAGCTATTCCAGAAGTAGTGAGGAGGCTTTTTTGGAGGCCTAGGCTTTTGCAAA
GATCGATCAAGAGACAGGATGAGGATCGTTTCGCATGATTGAACAAGATGGATTGCACGCAGGTTCTCCG
GCCGCTTGGGTGGAGAGGCTATTCGGCTATGACTGGGCACAACAGACAATCGGCTGCTCTGATGCCGCCG
TGTTCCGGCTGTCAGCGCAGGGGCGCCCGGTTCTTTTTGTCAAGACCGACCTGTCCGGTGCCCTGAATGA
ACTGCAAGACGAGGCAGCGCGGCTATCGTGGCTGGCCACGACGGGCGTTCCTTGCGCAGCTGTGCTCGAC
GTTGTCACTGAAGCGGGAAGGGACTGGCTGCTATTGGGCGAAGTGCCGGGGCAGGATCTCCTGTCATCTC
ACCTTGCTCCTGCCGAGAAAGTATCCATCATGGCTGATGCAATGCGGCGGCTGCATACGCTTGATCCGGC
TACCTGCCCATTCGACCACCAAGCGAAACATCGCATCGAGCGAGCACGTACTCGGATGGAAGCCGGTCTT
GTCGATCAGGATGATCTGGACGAAGAGCATCAGGGGCTCGCGCCAGCCGAACTGTTCGCCAGGCTCAAGG
CGAGCATGCCCGACGGCGAGGATCTCGTCGTGACCCATGGCGATGCCTGCTTGCCGAATATCATGGTGGA
AAATGGCCGCTTTTCTGGATTCATCGACTGTGGCCGGCTGGGTGTGGCGGACCGCTATCAGGACATAGCG
TTGGCTACCCGTGATATTGCTGAAGAGCTTGGCGGCGAATGGGCTGACCGCTTCCTCGTGCTTTACGGTA
TCGCCGCTCCCGATTCGCAGCGCATCGCCTTCTATCGCCTTCTTGACGAGTTCTTCTGAGCGGGACTCTG
GGGTTCGAAATGACCGACCAAGCGACGCCCAACCTGCCATCACGAGATTTCGATTCCACCGCCGCCTTCT
ATGAAAGGTTGGGCTTCGGAATCGTTTTCCGGGACGCCGGCTGGATGATCCTCCAGCGCGGGGATCTCAT
GCTGGAGTTCTTCGCCCACCCTAGGGGGAGGCTAACTGAAACACGGAAGGAGACAATACCGGAAGGAACC
CGCGCTATGACGGCAATAAAAAGACAGAATAAAACGCACGGTGTTGGGTCGTTTGTTCATAAACGCGGGG
TTCGGTCCCAGGGCTGGCACTCTGTCGATACCCCACCGAGACCCCATTGGGGCCAATACGCCCGCGTTTC
TTCCTTTTCCCCACCCCACCCCCCAAGTTCGGGTGAAGGCCCAGGGCTCGCAGCCAACGTCGGGGCGGCA
GGCCCTGCCATAGCCTCAGGTTACTCATATATACTTTAGATTGATTTAAAACTTCATTTTTAATTTAAAA
GGATCTAGGTGAAGATCCTTTTTGATAATCTCATGACCAAAATCCCTTAACGTGAGTTTTCGTTCCACTG
AGCGTCAGACCCCGTAGAAAAGATCAAAGGATCTTCTTGAGATCCTTTTTTTCTGCGCGTAATCTGCTGC
TTGCAAACAAAAAAACCACCGCTACCAGCGGTGGTTTGTTTGCCGGATCAAGAGCTACCAACTCTTTTTC
CGAAGGTAACTGGCTTCAGCAGAGCGCAGATACCAAATACTGTTCTTCTAGTGTAGCCGTAGTTAGGCCA
CCACTTCAAGAACTCTGTAGCACCGCCTACATACCTCGCTCTGCTAATCCTGTTACCAGTGGCTGCTGCC
AGTGGCGATAAGTCGTGTCTTACCGGGTTGGACTCAAGACGATAGTTACCGGATAAGGCGCAGCGGTCGG
GCTGAACGGGGGGTTCGTGCACACAGCCCAGCTTGGAGCGAACGACCTACACCGAACTGAGATACCTACA
GCGTGAGCTATGAGAAAGCGCCACGCTTCCCGAAGGGAGAAAGGCGGACAGGTATCCGGTAAGCGGCAGG
GTCGGAACAGGAGAGCGCACGAGGGAGCTTCCAGGGGGAAACGCCTGGTATCTTTATAGTCCTGTCGGGT
TTCGCCACCTCTGACTTGAGCGTCGATTTTTGTGATGCTCGTCAGGGGGGCGGAGCCTATGGAAAAACGC
CAGCAACGCGGCCTTTTTACGGTTCCTGGCCTTTTGCTGGCCTTTTGCTCACATGTTCTTTCCTGCGTTA
TC
